Addgene plasmid #194959: pBID2_LexOp>MCS
Purpose: (Empty Backbone) Drosophila transgene expression under LexOp/LexA control, PhiC31 transgenesis
Depositing lab: Brian McCabe. Depositing organization: Swiss Federal Institute of Technology (EPFL). Publication: Tools for synchronous temporal control of independent transgenes in discrete Drosophila tissues. Ruchti E, McCabe BD. bioRxiv 2026.02.02.703225 10.64898/2026.02.02.703225.
Backbone
  Vector backbone: pBID2
  Backbone manufacturer: Evelyne Ruchti, Yuliia Smal and Brian McCabe
  Backbone size (bp): 9668
  Vector type: Insect Expression
  Selectable markers: Drosophila mini-white
Growth in bacteria
  Bacterial resistance: Ampicillin, 100 μg/mL
  Growth temperature: 37°C
  Growth strain: DH5alpha
  Copy number: High Copy
Gene/Insert
  Gene/Insert name: None
  Mutation: 13 x LexOp sequences
Terms and licenses: Academic/Nonprofit Terms; Industry Terms: Not Available to Industry
Depositor comments: The insert begins with 13 copies of the LexA binding sequence followed by a DSCP synthetic core promoter, a Multiple Cloning Site followed by a p10 3' untranslated region. The insert is flanked by Gypsy insulator sequences to enable more homogeneous transgene expression at diverse genetic insertion sites. The backbone includes a phiC31 attB sequence for targeted transgenesis and a mini-white gene to allow transgene selection.
How to cite: pBID2_LexOp>MCS was a gift from Brian McCabe (Addgene plasmid # 194959 ; http://n2t.net/addgene:194959 ; RRID:Addgene_194959)
