[The description below was written by a language model from this plasmid's Addgene catalogue record and pLannotate feature annotations shown in this document.]
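Description:
pBID2_LexOp>MCS is an empty Drosophila expression backbone of 9,668 bp, designed for placing a gene of interest under LexA/LexOp binary control and inserting it into the fly genome by PhiC31-mediated site-specific transgenesis. In bacteria it is maintained as a high-copy plasmid through a ColE1/pUC-type origin and selected with ampicillin via the β-lactamase gene. An f1 origin, T7 and T3 promoters, and lacZα/lac promoter remnants are also present, left over from the phagemid-type cloning vector on which the backbone appears to be built.

According to the depositor, the expression cassette consists of 13 copies of the LexA operator, followed by the synthetic DSCP core promoter, a multiple cloning site and a p10 3' untranslated region. A cloned coding sequence is therefore silent until a LexA-based transactivator is supplied by a driver line. The automated feature table does not label the LexOp array or DSCP. It does detect a short MCS fragment, an AcMNPV-derived segment annotated as a P74 fragment, which probably corresponds to the baculoviral p10 3' region, and an adjacent SV40 polyadenylation signal.

The cassette is flanked by two gypsy insulators, which bind Su(Hw) and associated proteins to buffer the transgene from surrounding chromatin and give more uniform expression across different landing sites. Outside the insulated unit, a φC31 attB site recombines with genomic attP docking sites, and the mini-white gene provides an eye-colour marker for identifying transformants. A single loxP site lies next to mini-white, but the record does not state its purpose. No insert is present, as the plasmid is intended as a recipient for user-supplied genes.
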