Features (pLannotate 1.2.2; 19 found; start..end, strand, type, name):
     30..458     -  rep_origin     f1 ori (sequence partly withheld): f1 bacteriophage origin of replication; arrow indicates direction of (+) strand synthesis
    463..620     -  CDS            lacZα (fragment): LacZα fragment of β-galactosidase; lacZ fragment
    623..641     +  promoter       T7 promoter: promoter for bacteriophage T7 RNA polymerase
    666..4785    +  gene           mini-white: white; This modified version of the white gene lacks part of the first intron.
   4792..4825    -  protein_bind   loxP: Cre-mediated recombination occurs in the 8-bp core sequence (GCATACAT). Cre recombinase
   4838..5268    +  protein_bind   gypsy insulator: chromatin insulator from Drosophila Su(Hw), CP190, and Mod(mdg4)67.2
   5301..5320    -  misc_feature   MCS (fragment): pUC18/19 multiple cloning site
   5943..6593    -  CDS            P74 (fragment): PIF0_NPVAC - Experimental evidence at protein level: Swiss-Prot protein existence level 1. Plays an essential role for oral infectivity of occlusion- derived virus (ODV) and functions also in host midgut attachment and fusion by binding to a specific host receptor. From Autographa californica nuclear polyhedrosis virus (AcMNPV).
   6592..6726    +  polyA_signal   SV40 poly(A) signal: SV40 polyadenylation signal
   6728..7158    +  protein_bind   gypsy insulator: chromatin insulator from Drosophila Su(Hw), CP190, and Mod(mdg4)67.2
   7192..7261    +  protein_bind   attB: attB site for the φC31 integrase (Groth et al., 2000) phage φC31 integrase
   7480..7498    -  promoter       T3 promoter: promoter for bacteriophage T3 RNA polymerase
   7543..7559    -  protein_bind   lac operator: The lac repressor binds to the lac operator to inhibit transcription in E. coli. This inhibition can be relieved by adding lactose or isopropyl-β-D-thiogalactopyranoside (IPTG). lac repressor encoded by lacI
   7567..7597    -  promoter       lac promoter: promoter for the E. coli lac operon
   7612..7633    -  protein_bind   CAP binding site: CAP binding activates transcription in the presence of cAMP. E. coli catabolite activator protein
   7646..7738    -  CDS            lacI (fragment): lac repressor; lacI; The lac repressor binds to the lac operator to inhibit transcription in E. coli. This inhibition can be relieved by adding lactose or isopropyl-β-D-thiogalactopyranoside (IPTG).
   7921..8509    -  rep_origin     ori: high-copy-number ColE1/pMB1/pBR322/pUC origin of replication
   8680..9540    -  CDS            AmpR: β-lactamase; bla; confers resistance to ampicillin, carbenicillin, and related antibiotics
   9541..9645    -  promoter       AmpR promoter: bla
>Addgene plasmid #194959 | pBID2_LexOp>MCS | addgene full sequence | sequence record 384165 | Addgene NGS Result
CTAAATTGTAAGCGTTAATATTTTGTTAAAATTCGCGTTAAATTTTTGTTAAATCAGCTCATTTTTTAAC
CAATAGGCCGAAATCGGCAAAATCCCTTATAAATCAAAAGAATAGACCGAGATAGGGT
[37 nt withheld, positions 129-165]
AAAGAACGTGGACTCCAACGTCAAAGG
[49 nt withheld, positions 193-241]
T
[91 nt withheld, positions 243-333]
G
[124 nt withheld, positions 335-458]
CCCATTCGCCATTCAGGCTGCGCAACTGTTGGGAAGGGCGATCGGTGCGGGCCTCTTCGCTATTACGCCA
GCTGGCGAAAGGGGGATGTGCTGCAAGGCGATTAAGTTGGGTAACGCCAGGGTTTTCCCAGTCACGACGT
TGTAAAACGACGGCCAGTGAATTGTAATACGACTCACTATAGGGCGAATTGGGTACGTACCGGGCCCCTA
GTATGTATGTAAGTTAATAAAACCCATTTTTGCGGAAAGTAGATAAAAAAAACATTTTTTTTTTTTACTG
CACTGGATATCATTGAACTTATCTGATCAGTTTTAAATTTACTTCGATCCAAGGGTATTTGATGTACCAG
GTTCTTTCGATTACCTCTCACTCAAAATGACATTCCACTCAAAGTCAGCGCTGTTTGCCTCCTTCTCTGT
CCACAGAAATATCGCCGTCTCTTTCGCCGCTGCGTCCGCTATCTCTTTCGCCACCGTTTGTAGCGTTACG
TAGCGTCAATGTCCGCCTTCAGTTGCATTTTGTCAGCGGTTTCGTGACGAAGCTCCAAGCGGTTTACGCC
ATCAATTAAACACAAAGTGCTGTGCCAAAACTCCTCTCGCTTCTTATTTTTGTTTGTTTTTTGAGTGATT
GGGGTGGTGATTGGTTTTGGGTGGGTAAGCAGGGGAAAGTGTGAAAAATCCCGGCAATGGGCCAAGAGGA
TCAGGAGCTATTAATTCGCGGAGGCAGCAAACACCCATCTGCCGAGCATCTGAACAATGTGAGTAGTACA
TGTGCATACATCTTAAGTTCACTTGATCTATAGGAACTGCGATTGCAACATCAAATTGTCTGCGGCGTGA
GAACTGCGACCCACAAAAATCCCAAACCGCAATTGCACAAACAAATAGTGACACGAAACAGATTATTCTG
GTAGCTGTTCTCGCTATATAAGACAATTTTTGAGATCATATCATGATCAAGACATCTAAAGGCATTCATT
TTCGACTATATTCTTTTTTACAAAAAATATAACAACCAGATATTTTAAGCTGATCCTAGATGCACAAAAA
ATAAATAAAAGTATAAACCTACTTCGTAGGATACTTCGGGGTACTTTTTGTTCGGGGTTAGATGAGCATA
ACGCTTGTAGTTGATATTTGAGATCCCCTATCATTGCAGGGTGACAGCGGAGCGGCTTCGCAGAGCTGCA
TTAACCAGGGCTTCGGGCAGGCCAAAAACTACGGCACGCTCCGGCCACCCAGTCCGCCGGAGGACTCCGG
TTCAGGGAGCGGCCAACTAGCCGAGAACCTCACCTATGCCTGGCACAATATGGACATCTTTGGGGCGGTC
AATCAGCCGGGCTCCGGATGGCGGCAGCTGGTCAACCGGACACGCGGACTATTCTGCAACGAGCGACACA
TACCGGCGCCCAGGAAACATTTGCTCAAGAACGGTGAGTTTCTATTCGCAGTCGGCTGATCTGTGTGAAA
TCTTAATAAAGGGTCCAATTACCAATTTGAAACTCAGTTTGCGGCGTGGCCTATCCGGGCGAACTTTTGG
CCGTGATGGGCAGTTCCGGTGCCGGAAAGACGACCCTGCTGAATGCCCTTGCCTTTCGATCGCCGCAGGG
CATCCAAGTATCGCCATCCGGGATGCGACTGCTCAATGGCCAACCTGTGGACGCCAAGGAGATGCAGGCC
AGGTGCGCCTATGTCCAGCAGGATGACCTCTTTATCGGCTCCCTAACGGCCAGGGAACACCTGATTTTCC
AAGCCATGGTGCGGATGCCACGACATCTGACCTATCGGCAGCGAGTGGCCCGCGTGGATCAGGTGATCCA
GGAGCTTTCGCTCAGCAAATGTCAGCACACGATCATCGGTGTGCCCGGCAGGGTGAAAGGTCTGTCCGGC
GGAGAAAGGAAGCGTCTGGCATTCGCCTCCGAGGCTCTAACCGATCCGCCGCTTCTGATCTGCGATGAGC
CCACCTCCGGACTGGACTCCTTTACCGCCCACAGCGTCGTCCAGGTGCTGAAGAAGCTGTCGCAGAAGGG
CAAGACCGTCATCCTGACCATTCATCAGCCGTCTTCCGAGCTGTTTGAGCTCTTTGACAAGATCCTTCTG
ATGGCCGAGGGCAGGGTAGCTTTCTTGGGCACTCCCAGCGAAGCCGTCGACTTCTTTTCCTAGTGAGTTC
GATGTGTTTATTAAGGGTATCTAGTATTACATAACATCTCAACTCCTATCCAGCGTGGGTGCCCAGTGTC
CTACCAACTACAATCCGGCGGACTTTTACGTACAGGTGTTGGCCGTTGTGCCCGGACGGGAGATCGAGTC
CCGTGATCGGATCGCCAAGATATGCGACAATTTTGCCATTAGCAAAGTAGCCCGGGATATGGAGCAGTTG
TTGGCCACCAAAAATCTGGAGAAGCCACTGGAGCAGCCGGAGAATGGGTACACCTACAAGGCCACCTGGT
TCATGCAGTTCCGGGCGGTCCTGTGGCGATCCTGGCTGTCGGTGCTCAAGGAACCACTCCTCGTAAAAGT
GCGACTTATTCAGACAACGGTGAGTGGTTCCAGTGGAAACAAATGATATAACGCTTACAATTCTTGGAAA
CAAATTCGCTAGATTTTAGATAGAATTGCCTGATTCCACACCCTTCTTAGTTTTTTTCAATGAGATGTAT
AGTTTATAGTTTTGCAGAAGATAAATAAATTTCATTTAACTCGCGAATATTAATGAGATGCGAGTAACAT
TTTAATTTGCAGATGGTTGCCATCTTGATTGGCCTCATCTTTTTGGGCCAACAACTCACGCAAGTGGGTG
TGATGAATATCAACGGAGCCATCTTCCTCTTCCTGACCAACATGACCTTTCAAAACGTCTTTGCCACGAT
AAATGTAAGTCATGTTTAGAATACATTTGCATTTCAATAATTTACTAACTTTCTAATGAATCGATTCGAT
TTAGGTGTTCACCTCAGAGCTGCCAGTTTTTATGAGGGAGGCCCGAAGTCGACTTTATCGCTGTGACACA
TACTTTCTGGGCAAAACGATTGCCGAATTGCCGCTTTTTCTCACAGTGCCACTGGTCTTCACGGCGATTG
CCTATCCGATGATCGGACTGCGGGCCGGAGTGCTGCACTTCTTCAACTGCCTGGCGCTGGTCACTCTGGT
GGCCAATGTGTCAACGTCCTTCGGATATCTAATATCCTGCGCCAGCTCCTCGACCTCGATGGCGCTGTCT
GTGGGTCCGCCGGTTATCATACCATTCCTGCTCTTTGGCGGCTTCTTCTTGAACTCGGGCTCGGTGCCAG
TATACCTCAAATGGTTGTCGTACCTCTCATGGTTCCGTTACGCCAACGAGGGTCTGCTGATTAACCAATG
GGCGGACGTGGAGCCGGGCGAAATTAGCTGCACATCGTCGAACACCACGTGCCCCAGTTCGGGCAAGGTC
ATCCTGGAGACGCTTAACTTCTCCGCCGCCGATCTGCCGCTGGACTACGTGGGTCTGGCCATTCTCATCG
TGAGCTTCCGGGTGCTCGCATATCTGGCTCTAAGACTTCGGGCCCGACGCAAGGAGTAGCCGACATATAT
CCGAAATAACTGCTTGTTTTTTTTTTTTACCATTATTACCATCGTGTTTACTGTTTATTGCCCCCTCAAA
AAGCTAATGTAATTATATTTGTGCCAATAAAAACAAGATATGACCTATAGAATACAAGTATTTCCCCTTC
GAACATCCCCACAAGTAGACTTTGGATTTGTCTTCTAACCAAAAGACTTACACACCTGCATACCTTACAT
CAAAAACTCGTTTATCGCTACATAAAACACCGGGATATATTTTTTATATACATACTTTTCAAATCGCGCG
CCCTCTTCATAATTCACCTCCACCACACCACGTTTCGTAGTTGCTCTTTCGCTGTCTCCCACCCGCTCTC
CGCAACACATTCACCTTTTGTTCGACGACCTTGGAGCGACTGTCGTTAGTTCCGCGCGATTCGGTTCGCT
CAAATGGTTCCGAGTGGTTCATTTCGTCTCAATAGAAATTAGTAATAAATATTTGTATGTACAATTTATT
TGCTCCAATATATTTGTATATATTTCCCTCACAGCTATATTTATTCTAATTTAATATTATGACTTTTTAA
GGTAATTTTTTGTGACCTGTTCGGAGTGATTAGCGTTACAATTTGAACTGAAAGTGACATCCAGTGTTTG
TTCCTTGTGTAGATGCATCTCAAAAAAATGGTGGGCATAATAGTGTTGTTTATATATATCAAAAATAACA
ACTATAATAATAAGAATACATTTAATTTAGAAAATGCTTGGATTTCACTGGAACTAGGCTAGCATAACTT
CGTATAATGTATGCTATACGAAGTTATGCTAGCGGATCCTGGCCACGTAATAAGTGTGCGTTGAATTTAT
TCGCAAAAACATTGCATATTTTCGGCAAAGTAAAATTTTGTTGCATACCTTATCAAAAAATAAGTGCTGC
ATACTTTTTAGAGAAACCAAATAATTTTTTATTGCATACCCGTTTTTAATAAAATACATTGCATACCCTC
TTTTAATAAAAAATATTGCATACTTTGACGAAACAAATTTTCGTTGCATACCCAATAAAAGATTATTATA
TTGCATACCCGTTTTTAATAAAATACATTGCATACCCTCTTTTAATAAAAAATATTGCATACGTTGACGA
AACAAATTTTCGTTGCATACCCAATAAAAGATTATTATATTGCATACCTTTTCTTGCCATACCATTTAGC
CGATCAATTGTGCTCGGCAACAGTATATTTGTGGTGTGCCAACCAACAACACTAGTAGTACCAGCTTATA
ACTTCGACCGGTAAGCTTGCATGCCTGCAGGTTACTGTACATCCATACAGTAAGTACTGTACATCCATAC
AGTAAGTACTGTACATCCATACAGTAAGTACTGTACATCCATACAGTAAGTACTGTACATCCATACAGTA
AGCGGAGACTCTAGCCCTAGGGCATGCCTGCAGGTTACTGTACATCCATACAGTAAGTACTGTACATCCA
TACAGTAAGTACTGTACATCCATACAGTAAGGGGAGACTCTAGCGCTAGGGCATGCCTGCAGGTTACTGT
ACATCCATACAGTAAGTACTGTACATCCATACAGTAAGTACTGTACATCCATACAGTAAGTACTGTACAT
CCATACAGTAAGTACTGTACATCCATACAGTAAGCGGAGACTCTAGCACTAGTGACGTCGAGACTCTAGC
GAGCTCGCCCGGGGATCGAGCGCAGCGGTATAAAAGGGCGCGGGGTGGCTGAGAGCATCAGTTGTGAATG
AATGTTCGAGCCGAGCAGACGTGCCGCTGCCTTCGTTAATATCCTTTGAATAAGCCAACTTTGAATCACA
AGACGCATACCAAACGAATTCGCAGATCTGCGGCCGCGGCTCGAGGGCCGGATCCGATATCGCATGCGGT
ACCTCTAGAAATGAATCGTTTTTAAAATAACAAATCAATTGTTTTATAATATTCGTACGATTCTTTGATT
ATGTAATAAAATGTGATCATTAGGAAGATTACGAAAAATATAAAAAATATGAGTTCTGTGTGTATAACAA
ATGCTGTAAACGCCACAATTGTGTTTGTTGCAAATAAACCCATGATTATTTGATTAAAATTGTTGTTTTC
TTTGTTCATAGACAATAGTGTGTTTTGCCTAAACGTGTACTGCATAAACTCCATGCGAGTGTATAGCGAG
CTAGTGGCTAACGCTTGCCCCACCAAAGTAGATTCGTCAAAATCCTCAATTTCATCACCCTCCTCCAAGT
TTAACATTTGGCCGTCGGAATTAACTTCTAAAGATGCCACATAATCTAATAAATGAAATAGAGATTCAAA
CGTGGCGTCATCGTCCGTTTCGACCATTTCCGAAAAGAACTCGGGCATAAACTCTATGATTTCTCTGGAC
GTGGTGTTGTCGAAACTCTCAAAGTACGCAGTCAGGAACGTGCGCGACATGTCGTCGGGAAACTCGCGCG
GAAACATGTTGTTGTAACCGAACGGGTCCCATAGCGCCAAAACCAAATCTGCCAGCGTCAATAGAATGAG
CACGATGCCGACAATGGAGCTGGCTTGGATAGCGATTCGAGTTAACTTGTTTATTGCAGCTTATAATGGT
TACAAATAAAGCAATAGCATCACAAATTTCACAAATAAAGCATTTTTTTCACTGCATTCTAGTTGTGGTT
TGTCCAAACTCATCAATGTATCTTATCATGTCTGGATCTTGGCCACGTAATAAGTGTGCGTTGAATTTAT
TCGCAAAAACATTGCATATTTTCGGCAAAGTAAAATTTTGTTGCATACCTTATCAAAAAATAAGTGCTGC
ATACTTTTTAGAGAAACCAAATAATTTTTTATTGCATACCCGTTTTTAATAAAATACATTGCATACCCTC
TTTTAATAAAAAATATTGCATACTTTGACGAAACAAATTTTCGTTGCATACCCAATAAAAGATTATTATA
TTGCATACCCGTTTTTAATAAAATACATTGCATACCCTCTTTTAATAAAAAATATTGCATACGTTGACGA
AACAAATTTTCGTTGCATACCCAATAAAAGATTATTATATTGCATACCTTTTCTTGCCATACCATTTAGC
CGATCAATTGTGCTCGGCAACAGTATATTTGTGGTGTGCCAACCAACAACGGATCCACTAGTGTCGACGA
TGTAGGTCACGGTCTCGAAGCCGCGGTGCGGGTGCCAGGGCGTGCCCTTGGGCTCCCCGGGCGCGTACTC
CACCTCACCCATCTGGTCCATCATGATGAACGGGTCGAGGTGGCGGTAGTTGATCCCGGCGAACGCGCGG
CGCACCGGGAAGCCCTCGCCCTCGAAACCGCTGGGCGCGGTGGTCACGGTGAGCACGGGACGTGCGACGG
CGTCGGCGGGTGCGGATACGCGGGGCAGCGTCAGCGGGTTCTCGACGGTCACGGCGGGCATGTCGACACT
AGTTCTAGCCAGCTTTTGTTCCCTTTAGTGAGGGTTAATTTCGAGCTTGGCGTAATCATGGTCATAGCTG
TTTCCTGTGTGAAATTGTTATCCGCTCACAATTCCACACAACATACGAGCCGGAAGCATAAAGTGTAAAG
CCTGGGGTGCCTAATGAGTGAGCTAACTCACATTAATTGCGTTGCGCTCACTGCCCGCTTTCCAGTCGGG
AAACCTGTCGTGCCAGCTGCATTAATGAATCGGCCAACGCGCGGGGAGAGGCGGTTTGCGTATTGGGCGC
TCTTCCGCTTCCTCGCTCACTGACTCGCTGCGCTCGGTCGTTCGGCTGCGGCGAGCGGTATCAGCTCACT
CAAAGGCGGTAATACGGTTATCCACAGAATCAGGGGATAACGCAGGAAAGAACATGTGAGCAAAAGGCCA
GCAAAAGGCCAGGAACCGTAAAAAGGCCGCGTTGCTGGCGTTTTTCCATAGGCTCCGCCCCCCTGACGAG
CATCACAAAAATCGACGCTCAAGTCAGAGGTGGCGAAACCCGACAGGACTATAAAGATACCAGGCGTTTC
CCCCTGGAAGCTCCCTCGTGCGCTCTCCTGTTCCGACCCTGCCGCTTACCGGATACCTGTCCGCCTTTCT
CCCTTCGGGAAGCGTGGCGCTTTCTCATAGCTCACGCTGTAGGTATCTCAGTTCGGTGTAGGTCGTTCGC
TCCAAGCTGGGCTGTGTGCACGAACCCCCCGTTCAGCCCGACCGCTGCGCCTTATCCGGTAACTATCGTC
TTGAGTCCAACCCGGTAAGACACGACTTATCGCCACTGGCAGCAGCCACTGGTAACAGGATTAGCAGAGC
GAGGTATGTAGGCGGTGCTACAGAGTTCTTGAAGTGGTGGCCTAACTACGGCTACACTAGAAGAACAGTA
TTTGGTATCTGCGCTCTGCTGAAGCCAGTTACCTTCGGAAAAAGAGTTGGTAGCTCTTGATCCGGCAAAC
AAACCACCGCTGGTAGCGGTGGTTTTTTTGTTTGCAAGCAGCAGATTACGCGCAGAAAAAAAGGATCTCA
AGAAGATCCTTTGATCTTTTCTACGGGGTCTGACGCTCAGTGGAACGAAAACTCACGTTAAGGGATTTTG
GTCATGAGATTATCAAAAAGGATCTTCACCTAGATCCTTTTAAATTAAAAATGAAGTTTTAAATCAATCT
AAAGTATATATGAGTAAACTTGGTCTGACAGTTACCAATGCTTAATCAGTGAGGCACCTATCTCAGCGAT
CTGTCTATTTCGTTCATCCATAGTTGCCTGACTCCCCGTCGTGTAGATAACTACGATACGGGAGGGCTTA
CCATCTGGCCCCAGTGCTGCAATGATACCGCGAGACCCACGCTCACCGGCTCCAGATTTATCAGCAATAA
ACCAGCCAGCCGGAAGGGCCGAGCGCAGAAGTGGTCCTGCAACTTTATCCGCCTCCATCCAGTCTATTAA
TTGTTGCCGGGAAGCTAGAGTAAGTAGTTCGCCAGTTAATAGTTTGCGCAACGTTGTTGCCATTGCTACA
GGCATCGTGGTGTCACGCTCGTCGTTTGGTATGGCTTCATTCAGCTCCGGTTCCCAACGATCAAGGCGAG
TTACATGATCCCCCATGTTGTGCAAAAAAGCGGTTAGCTCCTTCGGTCCTCCGATCGTTGTCAGAAGTAA
GTTGGCCGCAGTGTTATCACTCATGGTTATGGCAGCACTGCATAATTCTCTTACTGTCATGCCATCCGTA
AGATGCTTTTCTGTGACTGGTGAGTACTCAACCAAGTCATTCTGAGAATAGTGTATGCGGCGACCGAGTT
GCTCTTGCCCGGCGTCAATACGGGATAATACCGCGCCACATAGCAGAACTTTAAAAGTGCTCATCATTGG
AAAACGTTCTTCGGGGCGAAAACTCTCAAGGATCTTACCGCTGTTGAGATCCAGTTCGATGTAACCCACT
CGTGCACCCAACTGATCTTCAGCATCTTTTACTTTCACCAGCGTTTCTGGGTGAGCAAAAACAGGAAGGC
AAAATGCCGCAAAAAAGGGAATAAGGGCGACACGGAAATGTTGAATACTCATACTCTTCCTTTTTCAATA
TTATTGAAGCATTTATCAGGGTTATTGTCTCATGAGCGGATACATATTTGAATGTATTTAGAAAAATAAA
CAAATAGGGGTTCCGCGCACATTTCCCCGAAAAGTGCCAC
